Addgene plasmid #110744: Human USP30 (64-502, construct 2, MG-26-18)
Purpose: Bacterial expression of human USP30 (construct 2)
Depositing lab: David Komander. Depositing organization: MRC Laboratory of Molecular Biology. Publication: Mechanism and regulation of the Lys6-selective deubiquitinase USP30. Gersch M, Gladkova C, Schubert AF, Michel MA, Maslen S, Komander D. Nat Struct Mol Biol. 2017 Sep 25. doi: 10.1038/nsmb.3475. PubMed 28945249.
Backbone
  Vector backbone: pET28a
  Backbone manufacturer: Merck
  Vector type: Bacterial Expression
Growth in bacteria
  Bacterial resistance: Kanamycin, 50 μg/mL
  Growth temperature: 37°C
  Growth strain: DH5alpha
  Copy number: Low Copy
Gene/Insert
  Gene/Insert name: USP30
  Species: H. sapiens (human)
  Entrez Gene: USP30
  Promoter: T7
  Tag / fusion protein: N-His6-3C-GST-3C (N terminal on insert)
  Cloning method: Unknown
  Sequencing primers: 5′ AATACGACTCACTATAGGG; 3′ GGGTTATGCTAGTTATTGC
Resource information
  A portion of this plasmid was derived from a plasmid made by: USP30 gene obtained through gene synthesis
Terms and licenses: Academic/Nonprofit Terms; Industry Terms: Not Available to Industry
How to cite: Human USP30 (64-502, construct 2, MG-26-18) was a gift from David Komander (Addgene plasmid # 110744 ; http://n2t.net/addgene:110744 ; RRID:Addgene_110744)
