[The description below was written by a language model from this plasmid's Addgene catalogue record and pLannotate feature annotations shown in this document.]
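Description:
Human USP30 (64-502, construct 2, MG-26-18) is a pET28a-based bacterial expression plasmid of about 7.3 kb for producing a truncated form of the human deubiquitinase USP30 in E. coli. It is selected with kanamycin through the aph(3')-Ia KanR gene and replicates from a ColE1/pBR322-type origin. The backbone also has the bom region and the rop gene, which keeps copy number low, in line with the catalogue's low-copy designation. An f1 origin and short remnants of a tetracycline resistance gene are backbone features with no role in expression.

The expression cassette is the standard pET arrangement: a T7 promoter followed by a lac operator and the T7 gene 10 ribosome binding site, with a T7 terminator downstream. A plasmid-borne lacI gene supplies the repressor, so transcription depends on T7 RNA polymerase and is inducible with IPTG. According to the catalogue, the USP30 insert covers residues 64-502, came from gene synthesis, and carries an N-terminal His6-3C-GST-3C tag. This provides two affinity handles, each removable with 3C protease. The feature table agrees with this layout, showing a short His-type tag fragment, Schistosoma japonicum GST, and then the USP30 fragment. The 3C sites are not annotated separately. A His-tag fragment and a T7 gene 10-related fragment are also annotated downstream of USP30. The record does not show whether these are translated, and the catalogue lists no C-terminal tag.

USP30 is a mitochondrial outer membrane enzyme that opposes parkin-driven mitophagy and preferentially cleaves Lys6- and Lys11-linked polyubiquitin. The associated publication concerns its mechanism and regulation, so the plasmid fits recombinant protein production for such studies. What distinguishes "construct 2" from other constructs is not stated in the record.
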