Features (pLannotate 1.2.2; 21 found; start..end, strand, type, name):
     55..73      +  promoter       T7 promoter: promoter for bacteriophage T7 RNA polymerase
     74..98      +  protein_bind   lac operator: The lac repressor binds to the lac operator to inhibit transcription in E. coli. This inhibition can be relieved by adding lactose or isopropyl-β-D-thiogalactopyranoside (IPTG). lac repressor encoded by lacI
    113..135     +  RBS            RBS: efficient ribosome binding site from bacteriophage T7 gene 10 (Olins and Rangwala, 1989)
    154..170     +  CDS            capTEV™ (fragment): composite tag for in vivo biotinylation, TEV protease cleavage, and 6xHis tagging
    205..858     +  CDS            GST26_SCHJA: Experimental evidence at protein level: Swiss-Prot protein existence level 1. GST isoenzymes appear to play a central role in the parasite detoxification system. Other functions are also suspected including a role in increasing the solubility of haematin in the parasite gut. From Schistosoma japonicum (Blood fluke).
    865..2235    +  CDS            USP30 (fragment): UBP30_HUMAN - Experimental evidence at protein level: Swiss-Prot protein existence level 1. Deubiquitinating enzyme tethered to the mitochondrial outer membrane that acts as a key inhibitor of mitophagy by counteracting the action of parkin (PRKN): hydrolyzes ubiquitin attached by parkin on target proteins, such as RHOT1/MIRO1 and TOMM20, thereby blocking parkin's ability to drive mitophagy (PubMed:18287522, PubMed:24896179, PubMed:25527291, PubMed:25621951). Preferentially cleaves 'Lys-6'- and 'Lys-11'-linked polyubiquitin chains, 2 types of linkage that participate in mitophagic signaling (P
   2241..2258    +  CDS            9xHis (fragment): 9xHis affinity tag
   2268..2317    +  CDS            SET1 (fragment): solubility-enhancement tag derived from T7 phage gene 10B
   2325..2372    +  terminator     T7 terminator: transcription terminator for bacteriophage T7 RNA polymerase
   2409..2837    +  rep_origin     f1 ori (sequence partly withheld): f1 bacteriophage origin of replication; arrow indicates direction of (+) strand synthesis
   2890..2947    +  promoter       AmpR promoter (fragment): bla
   2956..3771    -  CDS            KanR: aminoglycoside phosphotransferase; aph(3')-Ia; confers resistance to kanamycin in bacteria or G418 (Geneticin®) in eukaryotes
   3893..4481    +  rep_origin     ori: high-copy-number ColE1/pMB1/pBR322/pUC origin of replication
   4667..4806    -  misc_feature   bom: basis of mobility region from pBR322
   4908..5099    -  CDS            rop: Rop protein, which maintains plasmids at low copy number; rop
   5116..5496    +  CDS            YPB1_ECOLX: Protein predicted: Swiss-Prot protein existence level 4. From Escherichia coli.
   5568..5859    -  CDS            TcR (fragment): tetracycline efflux protein; tet; confers resistance to tetracycline
   5874..5895    -  protein_bind   CAP binding site: CAP binding activates transcription in the presence of cAMP. E. coli catabolite activator protein
   5908..6990    -  CDS            lacI: lac repressor; lacI; The lac repressor binds to the lac operator to inhibit transcription in E. coli. This inhibition can be relieved by adding lactose or isopropyl-β-D-thiogalactopyranoside (IPTG).
   6991..7068    -  promoter       lacI promoter: lacI
   7076..33      -  CDS            TcR (fragment) (across the origin): tetracycline efflux protein; tet; confers resistance to tetracycline
>Addgene plasmid #110744 | Human USP30 (64-502, construct 2, MG-26-18) | addgene full sequence | sequence record 212891 | Addgene NGS Result
ATGCCGGCCACGATGCGTCCGGCGTAGAGGATCGAGATCTCGATCCCGCGAAATTAATACGACTCACTAT
AGGGGAATTGTGAGCGGATAACAATTCCCCTCTAGAAATAATTTTGTTTAACTTTAAGAAGGAGATATAC
CATGGGCAGCAGCCATCATCATCATCATCACAGCAGCGGTCTGGAAGTTCTGTTTCAGGGCCCGATGTCC
CCTATACTAGGTTATTGGAAAATTAAGGGCCTTGTGCAACCCACTCGACTTCTTTTGGAATATCTTGAAG
AAAAATATGAAGAGCATTTGTATGAGCGCGATGAAGGTGATAAATGGCGAAACAAAAAGTTTGAATTGGG
TTTGGAGTTTCCCAATCTTCCTTATTATATTGATGGTGATGTTAAATTAACACAGTCTATGGCCATCATA
CGTTATATAGCTGACAAGCACAACATGTTGGGTGGTTGTCCAAAAGAGCGTGCAGAGATTTCAATGCTTG
AAGGAGCGGTTTTGGATATTAGATACGGTGTTTCGAGAATTGCATATAGTAAAGACTTTGAAACTCTCAA
AGTTGATTTTCTTAGCAAGCTACCTGAAATGCTGAAAATGTTCGAAGATCGTTTATGTCATAAAACATAT
TTAAATGGTGATCATGTAACCCATCCTGACTTCATGTTGTATGACGCTCTTGATGTTGTTTTATACATGG
ACCCAATGTGCCTGGATGCGTTCCCAAAATTAGTTTGTTTTAAAAAACGTATTGAAGCTATCCCACAAAT
TGATAAGTACTTGAAATCCAGCAAGTATATAGCATGGCCTTTGCAGGGCTGGCAAGCCACGTTTGGTGGT
GGCGACCATCCTCCAAAATCGGATCTGAGCAGCGGTCTGGAAGTTCTGTTTCAGGGCCCGAAAGGTCTGG
TTCCGGGTCTGGTTAATCTGGGTAATACCTGTTTTATGAATAGCCTGCTGCAGGGTCTGAGCGCATGTCC
GGCATTTATTCGTTGGCTGGAAGAATTCACCAGCCAGTATAGCCGTGATCAGAAAGAACCGCCTAGCCAT
CAGTATCTGAGCCTGACCCTGCTGCATCTGCTGAAAGCACTGAGCTGTCAAGAGGTTACCGATGATGAAG
TTCTGGATGCAAGCTGTCTGCTGGATGTTCTGCGTATGTATCGTTGGCAGATTAGCAGCTTTGAAGAACA
GGATGCACATGAACTGTTTCATGTTATTACCAGCAGCCTGGAAGATGAACGTGATCGTCAGCCTCGTGTT
ACCCACCTGTTTGATGTTCATAGCCTGGAACAGCAGAGCGAAATTACCCCGAAACAAATTACCTGTCGTA
CCCGTGGTAGTCCGCATCCGACCAGCAATCATTGGAAAAGCCAGCATCCGTTTCATGGTCGTCTGACCAG
TAATATGGTTTGTAAACATTGCGAACATCAGAGTCCGGTTCGTTTTGATACCTTTGATAGCCTGAGCCTG
TCAATTCCGGCAGCAACCTGGGGTCATCCGCTGACCCTGGATCATTGTCTGCATCATTTCATTAGCAGCG
AAAGCGTTCGTGATGTTGTTTGTGATAACTGCACCAAAATTGAAGCAAAAGGCACCCTGAATGGTGAAAA
AGTTGAACATCAGCGTACCACCTTTGTGAAACAGCTGAAACTGGGTAAACTGCCGCAGTGTCTGTGTATT
CATCTGCAGCGTCTGTCTTGGAGCAGCCATGGTACACCGCTGAAACGTCATGAACATGTGCAGTTTAATG
AGTTCCTGATGATGGACATCTATAAATACCATCTGCTGGGCCATAAACCGAGCCAGCATAATCCGAAACT
GAACAAAAATCCGGGTCCGACCCTGGAACTGCAGGATGGTCCGGGTGCACCGACACCGGTTCTGAATCAG
CCTGGCGCACCGAAAACCCAGATTTTTATGAACGGTGCATGTAGCCCGAGTCTGCTGCCGACCCTGAGTG
CACCGATGCCGTTTCCGCTGCCGGTTGTTCCGGATTATAGCAGCAGTACCTACCTGTTTCGTCTGATGGC
AGTTGTTGTTCATCATGGTGATATGCATAGCGGTCATTTTGTTACCTATCGTCGTAGCCCTCCGAGCGCA
CGTAATCCGCTGAGCACCAGTAATCAGTGGCTGTGGGTTAGTGATGATACCGTTCGTAAAGCAAGCCTGC
AAGAAGTTCTGAGCAGCAGCGCATATCTGCTGTTTTACGAGCGTGTTTAAAGCTTTCTAGACCATTTAAA
CACCACCACCACCACCACTGAGATCCGGCTGCTAACAAAGCCCGAAAGGAAGCTGAGTTGGCTGCTGCCA
CCGCTGAGCAATAACTAGCATAACCCCTTGGGGCCTCTAAACGGGTCTTGAGGGGTTTTTTGCTGAAAGG
AGGAACTATATCCGGATTGGCGAATGGG
[124 nt withheld, positions 2409-2532]
C
[91 nt withheld, positions 2534-2624]
A
[49 nt withheld, positions 2626-2674]
CCTTTGACGTTGGAGTCCACGTTCTTT
[37 nt withheld, positions 2702-2738]
ACCCTATCTCGGTCTATTCTTTTGATTTATAAGGGATTTTGCCGATTTCGGCCTATTGGTTAAAAAATGA
GCTGATTTAACAAAAATTTAACGCGAATTTTAACAAAATATTAACGCTTACAATTTAGGTGGCACTTTTC
GGGGAAATGTGCGCGGAACCCCTATTTGTTTATTTTTCTAAATACATTCAAATATGTATCCGCTCATGAA
TTAATTCTTAGAAAAACTCATCGAGCATCAAATGAAACTGCAATTTATTCATATCAGGATTATCAATACC
ATATTTTTGAAAAAGCCGTTTCTGTAATGAAGGAGAAAACTCACCGAGGCAGTTCCATAGGATGGCAAGA
TCCTGGTATCGGTCTGCGATTCCGACTCGTCCAACATCAATACAACCTATTAATTTCCCCTCGTCAAAAA
TAAGGTTATCAAGTGAGAAATCACCATGAGTGACGACTGAATCCGGTGAGAATGGCAAAAGTTTATGCAT
TTCTTTCCAGACTTGTTCAACAGGCCAGCCATTACGCTCGTCATCAAAATCACTCGCATCAACCAAACCG
TTATTCATTCGTGATTGCGCCTGAGCGAGACGAAATACGCGATCGCTGTTAAAAGGACAATTACAAACAG
GAATCGAATGCAACCGGCGCAGGAACACTGCCAGCGCATCAACAATATTTTCACCTGAATCAGGATATTC
TTCTAATACCTGGAATGCTGTTTTCCCGGGGATCGCAGTGGTGAGTAACCATGCATCATCAGGAGTACGG
ATAAAATGCTTGATGGTCGGAAGAGGCATAAATTCCGTCAGCCAGTTTAGTCTGACCATCTCATCTGTAA
CATCATTGGCAACGCTACCTTTGCCATGTTTCAGAAACAACTCTGGCGCATCGGGCTTCCCATACAATCG
ATAGATTGTCGCACCTGATTGCCCGACATTATCGCGAGCCCATTTATACCCATATAAATCAGCATCCATG
TTGGAATTTAATCGCGGCCTAGAGCAAGACGTTTCCCGTTGAATATGGCTCATAACACCCCTTGTATTAC
TGTTTATGTAAGCAGACAGTTTTATTGTTCATGACCAAAATCCCTTAACGTGAGTTTTCGTTCCACTGAG
CGTCAGACCCCGTAGAAAAGATCAAAGGATCTTCTTGAGATCCTTTTTTTCTGCGCGTAATCTGCTGCTT
GCAAACAAAAAAACCACCGCTACCAGCGGTGGTTTGTTTGCCGGATCAAGAGCTACCAACTCTTTTTCCG
AAGGTAACTGGCTTCAGCAGAGCGCAGATACCAAATACTGTCCTTCTAGTGTAGCCGTAGTTAGGCCACC
ACTTCAAGAACTCTGTAGCACCGCCTACATACCTCGCTCTGCTAATCCTGTTACCAGTGGCTGCTGCCAG
TGGCGATAAGTCGTGTCTTACCGGGTTGGACTCAAGACGATAGTTACCGGATAAGGCGCAGCGGTCGGGC
TGAACGGGGGGTTCGTGCACACAGCCCAGCTTGGAGCGAACGACCTACACCGAACTGAGATACCTACAGC
GTGAGCTATGAGAAAGCGCCACGCTTCCCGAAGGGAGAAAGGCGGACAGGTATCCGGTAAGCGGCAGGGT
CGGAACAGGAGAGCGCACGAGGGAGCTTCCAGGGGGAAACGCCTGGTATCTTTATAGTCCTGTCGGGTTT
CGCCACCTCTGACTTGAGCGTCGATTTTTGTGATGCTCGTCAGGGGGGCGGAGCCTATGGAAAAACGCCA
GCAACGCGGCCTTTTTACGGTTCCTGGCCTTTTGCTGGCCTTTTGCTCACATGTTCTTTCCTGCGTTATC
CCCTGATTCTGTGGATAACCGTATTACCGCCTTTGAGTGAGCTGATACCGCTCGCCGCAGCCGAACGACC
GAGCGCAGCGAGTCAGTGAGCGAGGAAGCGGAAGAGCGCCTGATGCGGTATTTTCTCCTTACGCATCTGT
GCGGTATTTCACACCGCAATGGTGCACTCTCAGTACAATCTGCTCTGATGCCGCATAGTTAAGCCAGTAT
ACACTCCGCTATCGCTACGTGACTGGGTCATGGCTGCGCCCCGACACCCGCCAACACCCGCTGACGCGCC
CTGACGGGCTTGTCTGCTCCCGGCATCCGCTTACAGACAAGCTGTGACCGTCTCCGGGAGCTGCATGTGT
CAGAGGTTTTCACCGTCATCACCGAAACGCGCGAGGCAGCTGCGGTAAAGCTCATCAGCGTGGTCGTGAA
GCGATTCACAGATGTCTGCCTGTTCATCCGCGTCCAGCTCGTTGAGTTTCTCCAGAAGCGTTAATGTCTG
GCTTCTGATAAAGCGGGCCATGTTAAGGGCGGTTTTTTCCTGTTTGGTCACTGATGCCTCCGTGTAAGGG
GGATTTCTGTTCATGGGGGTAATGATACCGATGAAACGAGAGAGGATGCTCACGATACGGGTTACTGATG
ATGAACATGCCCGGTTACTGGAACGTTGTGAGGGTAAACAACTGGCGGTATGGATGCGGCGGGACCAGAG
AAAAATCACTCAGGGTCAATGCCAGCGCTTCGTTAATACAGATGTAGGTGTTCCACAGGGTAGCCAGCAG
CATCCTGCGATGCAGATCCGGAACATAATGGTGCAGGGCGCTGACTTCCGCGTTTCCAGACTTTACGAAA
CACGGAAACCGAAGACCATTCATGTTGTTGCTCAGGTCGCAGACGTTTTGCAGCAGCAGTCGCTTCACGT
TCGCTCGCGTATCGGTGATTCATTCTGCTAACCAGTAAGGCAACCCCGCCAGCCTAGCCGGGTCCTCAAC
GACAGGAGCACGATCATGCGCACCCGTGGGGCCGCCATGCCGGCGATAATGGCCTGCTTCTCGCCGAAAC
GTTTGGTGGCGGGACCAGTGACGAAGGCTTGAGCGAGGGCGTGCAAGATTCCGAATACCGCAAGCGACAG
GCCGATCATCGTCGCGCTCCAGCGAAAGCGGTCCTCGCCGAAAATGACCCAGAGCGCTGCCGGCACCTGT
CCTACGAGTTGCATGATAAAGAAGACAGTCATAAGTGCGGCGACGATAGTCATGCCCCGCGCCCACCGGA
AGGAGCTGACTGGGTTGAAGGCTCTCAAGGGCATCGGTCGAGATCCCGGTGCCTAATGAGTGAGCTAACT
TACATTAATTGCGTTGCGCTCACTGCCCGCTTTCCAGTCGGGAAACCTGTCGTGCCAGCTGCATTAATGA
ATCGGCCAACGCGCGGGGAGAGGCGGTTTGCGTATTGGGCGCCAGGGTGGTTTTTCTTTTCACCAGTGAG
ACGGGCAACAGCTGATTGCCCTTCACCGCCTGGCCCTGAGAGAGTTGCAGCAAGCGGTCCACGCTGGTTT
GCCCCAGCAGGCGAAAATCCTGTTTGATGGTGGTTAACGGCGGGATATAACATGAGCTGTCTTCGGTATC
GTCGTATCCCACTACCGAGATATCCGCACCAACGCGCAGCCCGGACTCGGTAATGGCGCGCATTGCGCCC
AGCGCCATCTGATCGTTGGCAACCAGCATCGCAGTGGGAACGATGCCCTCATTCAGCATTTGCATGGTTT
GTTGAAAACCGGACATGGCACTCCAGTCGCCTTCCCGTTCCGCTATCGGCTGAATTTGATTGCGAGTGAG
ATATTTATGCCAGCCAGCCAGACGCAGACGCGCCGAGACAGAACTTAATGGGCCCGCTAACAGCGCGATT
TGCTGGTGACCCAATGCGACCAGATGCTCCACGCCCAGTCGCGTACCGTCTTCATGGGAGAAAATAATAC
TGTTGATGGGTGTCTGGTCAGAGACATCAAGAAATAACGCCGGAACATTAGTGCAGGCAGCTTCCACAGC
AATGGCATCCTGGTCATCCAGCGGATAGTTAATGATCAGCCCACTGACGCGTTGCGCGAGAAGATTGTGC
ACCGCCGCTTTACAGGCTTCGACGCCGCTTCGTTCTACCATCGACACCACCACGCTGGCACCCAGTTGAT
CGGCGCGAGATTTAATCGCCGCGACAATTTGCGACGGCGCGTGCAGGGCCAGACTGGAGGTGGCAACGCC
AATCAGCAACGACTGTTTGCCCGCCAGTTGTTGTGCCACGCGGTTGGGAATGTAATTCAGCTCCGCCATC
GCCGCTTCCACTTTTTCCCGCGTTTTCGCAGAAACGTGGCTGGCCTGGTTCACCACGCGGGAAACGGTCT
GATAAGAGACACCGGCATACTCTGCGACATCGTATAACGTTACTGGTTTCACATTCACCACCCTGAATTG
ACTCTCTTCCGGGCGCTATCATGCCATACCGCGAAAGGTTTTGCGCCATTCGATGGTGTCCGGGATCTCG
ACGCTCTCCCTTATGCGACTCCTGCATTAGGAAGCAGCCCAGTAGTAGGTTGAGGCCGTTGAGCACCGCC
GCCGCAAGGAATGGTGCATGCAAGGAGATGGCGCCCAACAGTCCCCCGGCCACGGGGCCTGCCACCATAC
CCACGCCGAAACAAGCGCTCATGAGCCCGAAGTGGCGAGCCCGATCTTCCCCATCGGTGATGTCGGCGAT
ATAGGCGCCAGCAACCGCACCTGTGGCGCCGGTG
