>Addgene plasmid #110744 | Human USP30 (64-502, construct 2, MG-26-18) | depositor partial sequence | sequence record 208255 | insert
CATCATCATCACAGCAGCGGTCTGGAAGTTCTGTTTCAGGGCCCGATGTCCCCTATACTAGGTTATTGGA
AAATTAAGGGCCTTGTGCAACCCACTCGACTTCTTTTGGAATATCTTGAAGAAAAATATGAAGAGCATTT
GTATGAGCGCGATGAAGGTGATAAATGGCGAAACAAAAAGTTTGAATTGGGTTTGGAGTTTCCCAATCTT
CCTTATTATATTGATGGTGATGTTAAATTAACACAGTCTATGGCCATCATACGTTATATAGCTGACAAGC
ACAACATGTTGGGTGGTTGTCCAAAAGAGCGTGCAGAGATTTCAATGCTTGAAGGAGCGGTTTTGGATAT
TAGATACGGTGTTTCGAGAATTGCATATAGTAAAGACTTTGAAACTCTCAAAGTTGATTTTCTTAGCAAG
CTACCTGAAATGCTGAAAATGTTCGAAGATCGTTTATGTCATAAAACATATTTAAATGGTGATCATGTAA
CCCATCCTGACTTCATGTTGTATGACGCTCTTGATGTTGTTTTATACATGGACCCAATGTGCCTGGATGC
GTTCCCAAAATTAGTTTGTTTTAAAAAACGTATTGAAGCTATCCCACAAATTGATAAGTACTTGAAATCC
AGCAAGTATATAGCATGGCCTTTGCAGGGCTGGCAAGCCACGTTTGGTGGTGGCGACCATCCTCCAAAAT
CGGATCTGAGCAGCGGTCTGGAAGTTCTGTTTCAGGGCCCGAAAGGTCTGGTTCCGGGTCTGGTTAATCT
GGGTAATACCTGTTTTATGAATAGCCTGCTGCAGGGTCTGAGCGCATGTCCGGCATTTATTCGTTGGCTG
GAAGAATTCACCAGCCAGTATAGCCGTGATCAGAAAGAACCGCCTAGCCATCAGTATCTGAGCCTGACCC
TGCTGCATCTGCTGAAAGCACTGAGCTGTCAAGAGGTTACCGATGATGAAGTTCTGGATGCAAGCTGTCT
GCTGGATGTTCTGCGTATGTATCGTTGGCAGATTAGCAGCTTTGAAGAACAGGATGCACATGAACTGTTT
CATGTTATTACCAGCAGCCTGGAAGATGAACGTGATCGTCAGCCTCGTGTTACCCACCTGTTTGATGTTC
ATAGCCTGGAACAGCAGAGCGAAATTACCCCGAAACAAATTACCTGTCGTACCCGTGGTAGTCCGCATCC
GACCAGCAATCATTGGAAAAGCCAGCATCCGTTTCATGGTCGTCTGACCAGTAATATGGTTTGTAAACAT
TGCGAACATCAGAGTCCGGTTCGTTTTGATACCTTTGATAGCCTGAGCCTGTCAATTCCGGCAGCAACCT
GGGGTCATCCGCTGACCCTGGATCATTGTCTGCATCATTTCATTAGCAGCGAAAGCGTTCGTGATGTTGT
TTGTGATAACTGCACCAAAATTGAAGCAAAAGGCACCCTGAATGGTGAAAAAGTTGAACATCAGCGTACC
ACCTTTGTGAAACAGCTGAAACTGGGTAAACTGCCGCAGTGTCTGTGTATTCATCTGCAGCGTCTGTCTT
GGAGCAGCCATGGTACACCGCTGAAACGTCATGAACATGTGCAGTTTAATGAGTTCCTGATGATGGACAT
CTATAAATACCATCTGCTGGGCCATAAACCGAGCCAGCATAATCCGAAACTGAACAAAAATCCGGGTCCG
ACCCTGGAACTGCAGGATGGTCCGGGTGCACCGACACCGGTTCTGAATCAGCCTGGCGCACCGAAAACCC
AGATTTTTATGAACGGTGCATGTAGCCCGAGTCTGCTGCCGACCCTGAGTGCACCGATGCCGTTTCCGCT
GCCGGTTGTTCCGGATTATAGCAGCAGTACCTACCTGTTTCGTCTGATGGCAGTTGTTGTTCATCATGGT
GATATGCATAGCGGTCATTTTGTTACCTATCGTCGTAGCCCTCCGAGCGCACGTAATCCGCTGAGCACCA
GTAATCAGTGGCTGTGGGTTAGTGATGATACCGTTCGTAAAGCAAGCCTGCAAGAAGTTCTGAGCAGCAG
CGCATATCTGCTGTTTTACGAGCGTGTTTAAAGCTTTCTAGACCATTTAAACACCACCACCACCACCACT
GAGA
